Addgene plasmid #56562: mCitrine-LaminB1-10
Purpose: Localization: Nuclear Envelope, Excitation: 516, Emission: 529
Depositing lab: Michael Davidson. Depositing organization: Florida State University, Tallahassee.
Backbone
  Vector backbone: mCitrine
  Backbone size w/o insert (bp): 4750
  Vector type: Mammalian Expression
  Selectable markers: Neomycin (select with G418)
Growth in bacteria
  Bacterial resistance: Kanamycin, 50 μg/mL
  Growth temperature: 37°C
  Growth strain: DH5alpha
  Copy number: High Copy
Gene/Insert
  Gene/Insert name: LaminB1 (alt name: NM_005573.2)
  Species: H. sapiens (human)
  Entrez Gene: LMNB1 (a.k.a. ADLD, LMN, LMN2, LMNB, MCPH26)
  Promoter: CMV
  Tag / fusion protein: mCitrine
  Cloning method: Unknown
  Sequencing primers: 5′ CMV-F; 3′ SV40pA-R
Terms and licenses: Academic/Nonprofit Terms; Industry Terms
Depositor comments: . Excitation = 516; Emission = 529
How to cite: mCitrine-LaminB1-10 was a gift from Michael Davidson (Addgene plasmid # 56562 ; http://n2t.net/addgene:56562 ; RRID:Addgene_56562)
