[The description below was written by a language model from this plasmid's Addgene catalogue record and the feature table of its GenBank file.]
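Description:
mCitrine-LaminB1-10 is a mammalian expression plasmid that produces human lamin B1 (LMNB1) fused to the yellow fluorescent protein mCitrine, built on an mCitrine backbone recorded as about 4.75 kb without the insert. Expression of the fusion is driven by the CMV promoter, a strong constitutive promoter in most mammalian cell lines. The listed sequencing primers, one in CMV and one in an SV40 polyadenylation signal, indicate that the fusion cassette lies between these two elements. The plasmid is maintained at high copy in E. coli under kanamycin selection. It also carries a neomycin resistance marker, so transfected mammalian cells can be selected with G418 to obtain stable lines. The origin of replication is not named in the record, and the cloning method is listed as unknown.

Lamin B1 is an intermediate filament protein of the nuclear lamina, the meshwork underlying the inner nuclear membrane, so the fusion serves as a fluorescent marker of the nuclear envelope. This is the localization stated in the record. mCitrine is a monomeric yellow variant, with excitation given as 516 nm and emission as 529 nm. The construct name suggests that mCitrine sits at the N-terminus of lamin B1, with "10" possibly referring to a linker length, but the record does not confirm either the orientation or the linker. Typical use is live- or fixed-cell imaging of the nuclear envelope. The associated GenBank entry covers only a 750 bp portion of the plasmid and has no annotated features, so it adds no detail on the arrangement of elements.
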