LOCUS       Exported 750 bp ds-DNA linear SYN 23-MAY-2021
DEFINITION  Localization: Nuclear Envelope, Excitation: 516, Emission: 529.
ACCESSION   .
VERSION     .
KEYWORDS    mCitrine-LaminB1-10
SOURCE      synthetic DNA construct
  ORGANISM  synthetic DNA construct
REFERENCE   1 (bases 1 to 750)
  TITLE     Davidson Yellow fluorescent proteins
REFERENCE   2 (bases 1 to 750)
  AUTHORS   .
  TITLE     Direct Submission
  JOURNAL   Exported May 23, 2021 from SnapGene Server 1.1.58
            http://www.snapgene.com
FEATURES             Location/Qualifiers
     source          1..750
                     /organism="synthetic DNA construct"
                     /mol_type="other DNA"
ORIGIN
        1 agtccggact cagatctcga gctcaagctt cgatggcgac tgcgaccccc gtgccgccgc
       61 ggatgggcag ccgcgctggc ggccccacca cgccgctgag ccccacgcgc ctgtcgcggc
      121 tccaggagaa ggaggagctg cgcgagctca atgaccggct ggcggtgtac atcgacaagg
      181 tgcgcagcct ggagacggag aacagcgcgc tgcagctgca ggtgacggag cgcgaggagg
      241 tgcgcggccg tgagctcacc ggcctcaagg cgctctacga gaccgagctg gccgacgcgc
      301 gacgcgcgct cgacgacacg gcccgcgagc gcgccaagct gcagatcgag ctgggcaagt
      361 gcaaggcgga acacgaccag ctgctcctca actatgctaa gaaggaatct gatcttaatg
      421 gcgcccagat caagcttcga gaatatgaag cagcactcaa ttcgaaagat gcagctcttg
      481 ctactgcact tggtgacaaa aaaagtttag agggagattt ggaggatctg aaggatcaga
      541 ttgcccagtt ggaagcctcc ttagctgcag ccaaaaaaca gttagcagat gaaactttac
      601 ttaaagtaga tttggagaat cgttgtcaga gccttactga ggacttggag tttcgcaaaa
      661 gcatgtatga agaggagatt aacgagacca gaaggaagca tgaaacgcgc ttggtagagg
      721 tggattctgg gcgtcaaatt gagtatgagt
//
