>Addgene plasmid #56562 | mCitrine-LaminB1-10 | depositor partial sequence | sequence record 87451 | insert sequence
TCAGATCCGCTAGCGCTACCGGTCGCCACCATGGTGAGCAAGGGCGAGGAGCTGTTCACCGGGGTGGTGC
CCATCCTGGTCGAGCTGGACGGCGACGTAAACGGCCACAAGTTCAGCGTGTCCGGCGAGGGCGAGGGCGA
TGCCACCTACGGCAAGCTGACCCTGAAGTTCATCTGCACCACCGGCAAGCTGCCCGTGCCCTGGCCCACC
CTCGTGACCACCTTCGGCTACGGCCTGATGTGCTTCGCCCGCTACCCCGACCACATGAAGCAGCACGACT
TCTTCAAGTCCGCCATGCCCGAAGGCTACGTCCAGGAGCGCACCATCTTCTTCAAGGACGACGGCAACTA
CAAGACCCGCGCCGAGGTGAAGTTCGAGGGCGACACCCTGGTGAACCGCATCGAGCTGAAGGGCATCGAC
TTCAAGGAGGACGGCAACATCCTGGGGCACAAGCTGGAGTACAACTACAACAGCCACAACGTCTATATCA
TGGCCGACAAGCAGAAGAACGGCATCAAGGTGAACTTCAAGATCCGCCACAACATCGAGGACGGCAGCGT
GCAGCTCGCCGACCACTACCAGCAGAACACCCCCATCGGCGACGGCCCCGTGCTGCTGCCCGACAACCAC
TACCTGAGCTACCAGTCCAAGCTGAGCAAAGACCCCAACGAGAAGCGCGATCACATGGTCCTGCTGGAGT
TCGTGACCGCCGCCGGGATCACTCTCGGCATGGACGAGCTGTACAAGTCCGGACTCAGATCTCGAGCTCA
AGCTTCGATGGCGACTGCGACCCCCGTGCCGCCGCGGATGGGCAGCCGCGCTGGCGGCCCCACCACGCCG
CTGAGCCCCACGCGCCTGTCGCGGCTCCAGGAGAAGGAGGAGCTGCGCGAGCTCAATGACCGGCTGGCGG
TGTACATCGACAAGGTGCGCAGCCTGGAGACGGAGAACAGCGCGCTGCAGCTGCAGGTGACGGAGCGCGA
GGAGGTGCGCGGCCGTGAGCTCACCGGCCTCAAGGCGCTCTACGAGACCGAGCTGGCCGACGCGCGACGC
GCGCTCGACGACACGGCCCGCGAGCGCGCCAAGCTGCAGATCGAGCTGGGCAAGTGCAAGGCGGAACACG
ACCAGCTGCTCCTCAACTATGCTAAGAAGGAATCTGATCTTAATGGCGCCCAGATCAAGCTTCGAGAATA
TGAAGCAGCACTCAATTCGAAAGATGCAGCTCTTGCTACTGCACTTGGTGACAAAAAAAGTTTAGAGGGA
GATTTGGAGGATCTGAAGGATCAGATTGCCCAGTTGGAAGCCTCCTTAGCTGCAGCCAAAAAACAGTTAG
CAGATGAAACTTTACTTAAAGTAGATTTGGAGAATCGTTGTCAGAGCCTTACTGAGGACTTGGAGTTTCG
CAAAAGCATGTATGAAGAGGAGATTAACGAGACCAGAAGGAAGCATGAAACGCGCTTGGTAGAGGTGGAT
TCTGGGCGTCAAATTGAGTATGAGTACAAGCTGGCGCAAGCCCTTCATGAGATGAGAGAGCAACATGATG
CCCAAGTGAGGCTGTATAAGGAGGAGCTGGAGCAGACTTACCATGCCAAACTTGAGAATGCCAGACTGTC
ATCAGAGATGAATACTTCTACTGTCAACAGTGCCAGGGAAGAACTGATGGAAAGCCGCATGAGAATTGAG
AGCCTTTCATCCCAGCTTTCTAATCTACAGAAAGAGTCTAGAGCATGTTTGGAAAGGATTCAAGAATTAG
AGGACTTGCTTGCTAAAGAAAAAGACAACTCTCGTCGCATGCTGACAGACAAAGAGAGAGAGATGGCGGA
AATAAGGGATCAAATGCAGCAACAGCTGAATGACTATGAACAGCTTCTTGATGTAAAGTTAGCCCTGGAC
ATGGAAATCAGTGCTTACAGGAAACTCTTAGAAGGCGAAGAAGAGAGGTTGAAGCTGTCTCCAAGCCCTT
CTTCCCGTGTGACAGTATCCCGAGCATCCTCAAGTCGTAGTGTACGTACAACTAGAGGAAAGCGGAAGAG
GGTTGATGTGGAAGAATCAGAGGCGAGTAGTAGTGTTAGCATCTCTCATTCCGCCTCAGCCACTGGAAAT
GTTTGCATCGAAGAAATTGATGTTGATGGGAAATTTATCCGCTTGAAGAACACTTCTGAACAGGATCAAC
CAATGGGAGGCTGGGAGATGATCAGAAAAATTGGAGACACATCAGTCAGTTATAAATATACCTCAAGATA
TGTGCTGAAGGCAGGCCAGACTGTTACAATTTGGGCTGCAAACGCTGGTGTCACAGCCAGCCCCCCAACT
GACCTCATCTGGAAGAACCAGAACTCGTGGGGCACTGGCGAAGATGTGAAGGTTATATTGAAAAATTCTC
AGGGAGAGGAGGTTGCTCAAAGAAGTACAGTCTTTAAAACAACCATACCTGAAGAAGAGGAGGAGGAGGA
AGAAGCAGCTGGAGTGGTTGTTGAGGAAGAACTTTTCCACCAGCAGGGAACCCCAAGAGCATCCAATAGA
AGCTGTGCAATTATGTAGGGATCCACCGGATCTAGA
